>Addgene plasmid #161225 | pDONR221-SLC38A2_STOP | addgene full sequence | sequence record 376794 | Addgene NGS Result
CTTTCCTGCGTTATCCCCTGATTCTGTGGATAACCGTATTACCGCCTTTGAGTGAGCTGATACCGCTCGC
CGCAGCCGAACGACCGAGCGCAGCGAGTCAGTGAGCGAGGAAGCGGAAGAGCGCCCAATACGCAAACCGC
CTCTCCCCGCGCGTTGGCCGATTCATTAATGCAGCTGGCACGACAGGTTTCCCGACTGGAAAGCGGGCAG
TGAGCGCAACGCAATTAATACGCGTACCGCTAGCCAGGAAGAGTTTGTAGAAACGCAAAAAGGCCATCCG
TCAGGATGGCCTTCTGCTTAGTTTGATGCCTGGCAGTTTATGGCGGGCGTCCTGCCCGCCACCCTCCGGG
CCGTTGCTTCACAACGTTCAAATCCGCTCCCGGCGGATTTGTCCTACTCAGGAGAGCGTTCACCGACAAA
CAACAGATAAAACGAAAGGCCCAGTCTTCCGACTGAGCCTTTCGTTTTATTTGATGCCTGGCAGTTCCCT
ACTCTCGCGTTAACGCTAGCATGGATGTTTTCCCAGTCACGACGTTGTAAAACGACGGCCAGTCTTAAGC
TCGGGCCCCAAATAATGATTTTATTTTGACTGATAGTGACCTGTTCGTTGCAACACATTGATGAGCAATG
CTTTTTTATAATGCCAACTTTGTACAAAAAAGCAGGCTCCACCATGAAGAAGGCCGAGATGGGCCGGTTC
TCTATCAGCCCTGACGAGGATAGCTCCTCTTACAGCTCCAACTCCGACTTTAATTACTCTTATCCCACCA
AGCAGGCCGCCCTGAAGTCCCACTATGCCGACGTGGATCCTGAGAACCAGAATTTCCTGCTGGAGAGCAA
CCTGGGCAAGAAGAAGTACGAGACAGAGTTTCACCCAGGCACCACAAGCTTCGGCATGTCCGTGTTTAAC
CTGTCTAATGCAATCGTGGGAAGCGGAATCCTGGGACTGTCCTATGCCATGGCCAACACCGGCATCGCCC
TGTTCATCATCCTGCTGACATTCGTGAGCATCTTTTCCCTGTACTCTGTGCACCTGCTGCTGAAGACCGC
CAATGAGGGAGGAAGCCTGCTGTACGAGCAGCTGGGCTATAAGGCCTTCGGCCTGGTGGGCAAGCTGGCA
GCATCCGGCTCTATCACAATGCAGAACATCGGCGCCATGTCTAGCTACCTGTTTATCGTGAAGTATGAGC
TGCCACTGGTCATCCAGGCCCTGACCAATATCGAGGATAAGACAGGCCTGTGGTACCTGAACGGCAATTA
TCTGGTGCTGCTGGTGTCTCTGGTGGTCATCCTGCCCCTGAGCCTGTTCAGAAATCTGGGCTACCTGGGC
TATACCAGCGGCCTGTCCCTGCTGTGCATGGTGTTCTTTCTGATCGTGGTCATCTGCAAGAAGTTTCAGG
TGCCATGTCCTGTGGAGGCCGCCCTGATCATCAACGAGACAATCAATACCACACTGACCCAGCCTACAGC
CCTGGTGCCAGCCCTGTCCCACAACGTGACCGAGAATGACTCTTGCAGACCTCACTACTTCATCTTTAAC
TCTCAGACAGTGTATGCCGTGCCAATCCTGATCTTCAGCTTCGTGTGCCACCCAGCCGTGCTGCCCATCT
ACGAGGAGCTGAAGGATAGGTCCCGGAGAAGGATGATGAACGTGAGCAAGATCAGCTTCTTTGCCATGTT
CCTGATGTATCTGCTGGCCGCCCTGTTCGGCTACCTGACCTTTTATGAGCACGTGGAGAGCGAGCTGCTG
CACACCTACTCCTCTATCCTGGGCACAGACATCCTGCTGCTGATCGTGCGCCTGGCCGTGCTGATGGCAG
TGACCCTGACAGTGCCCGTGGTCATCTTCCCTATCCGCAGCTCCGTGACCCACCTGCTGTGCGCCTCTAA
GGACTTTAGCTGGTGGCGGCACAGCCTGATCACCGTGTCCATCCTGGCCTTCACAAACCTGCTGGTCATC
TTTGTGCCCACAATCCGGGATATCTTCGGCTTTATCGGCGCCTCCGCCGCCTCTATGCTGATCTTCATCC
TGCCATCCGCCTTTTACATCAAGCTGGTGAAGAAGGAGCCCATGAAGTCTGTGCAGAAGATCGGCGCCCT
GTTCTTTCTGCTGAGCGGCGTGCTGGTCATGACCGGCTCCATGGCCCTGATCGTGCTGGATTGGGTGCAC
AATGCCCCTGGCGGCGGCCACTAAGACCCAGCTTTCTTGTACAAAGTTGGCATTATAAGAAAGCATTGCT
TATCAATTTGTTGCAACGAACAGGTCACTATCAGTCAAAATAAAATCATTATTTGCCATCCAGCTGATAT
CCCCTATAGTGAGTCGTATTACATGGTCATAGCTGTTTCCTGGCAGCTCTGGCCCGTGTCTCAAAATCTC
TGATGTTACATTGCACAAGATAAAAATATATCATCATGAACAATAAAACTGTCTGCTTACATAAACAGTA
ATACAAGGGGTGTTATGAGCCATATTCAACGGGAAACGTCGAGGCCGCGATTAAATTCCAACATGGATGC
TGATTTATATGGGTATAAATGGGCTCGCGATAATGTCGGGCAATCAGGTGCGACAATCTATCGCTTGTAT
GGGAAGCCCGATGCGCCAGAGTTGTTTCTGAAACATGGCAAAGGTAGCGTTGCCAATGATGTTACAGATG
AGATGGTCAGACTAAACTGGCTGACGGAATTTATGCCTCTTCCGACCATCAAGCATTTTATCCGTACTCC
TGATGATGCATGGTTACTCACCACTGCGATCCCCGGAAAAACAGCATTCCAGGTATTAGAAGAATATCCT
GATTCAGGTGAAAATATTGTTGATGCGCTGGCAGTGTTCCTGCGCCGGTTGCATTCGATTCCTGTTTGTA
ATTGTCCTTTTAACAGCGATCGCGTATTTCGTCTCGCTCAGGCGCAATCACGAATGAATAACGGTTTGGT
TGATGCGAGTGATTTTGATGACGAGCGTAATGGCTGGCCTGTTGAACAAGTCTGGAAAGAAATGCATAAA
CTTTTGCCATTCTCACCGGATTCAGTCGTCACTCATGGTGATTTCTCACTTGATAACCTTATTTTTGACG
AGGGGAAATTAATAGGTTGTATTGATGTTGGACGAGTCGGAATCGCAGACCGATACCAGGATCTTGCCAT
CCTATGGAACTGCCTCGGTGAGTTTTCTCCTTCATTACAGAAACGGCTTTTTCAAAAATATGGTATTGAT
AATCCTGATATGAATAAATTGCAGTTTCATTTGATGCTCGATGAGTTTTTCTAATCAGAATTGGTTAATT
GGTTGTAACACTGGCAGAGCATTACGCTGACTTGACGGGACGGCGCAAGCTCATGACCAAAATCCCTTAA
CGTGAGTTACGCGTCGTTCCACTGAGCGTCAGACCCCGTAGAAAAGATCAAAGGATCTTCTTGAGATCCT
TTTTTTCTGCGCGTAATCTGCTGCTTGCAAACAAAAAAACCACCGCTACCAGCGGTGGTTTGTTTGCCGG
ATCAAGAGCTACCAACTCTTTTTCCGAAGGTAACTGGCTTCAGCAGAGCGCAGATACCAAATACTGTTCT
TCTAGTGTAGCCGTAGTTAGGCCACCACTTCAAGAACTCTGTAGCACCGCCTACATACCTCGCTCTGCTA
ATCCTGTTACCAGTGGCTGCTGCCAGTGGCGATAAGTCGTGTCTTACCGGGTTGGACTCAAGACGATAGT
TACCGGATAAGGCGCAGCGGTCGGGCTGAACGGGGGGTTCGTGCACACAGCCCAGCTTGGAGCGAACGAC
CTACACCGAACTGAGATACCTACAGCGTGAGCTATGAGAAAGCGCCACGCTTCCCGAAGGGAGAAAGGCG
GACAGGTATCCGGTAAGCGGCAGGGTCGGAACAGGAGAGCGCACGAGGGAGCTTCCAGGGGGAAACGCCT
GGTATCTTTATAGTCCTGTCGGGTTTCGCCACCTCTGACTTGAGCGTCGATTTTTGTGATGCTCGTCAGG
GGGGCGGAGCCTATGGAAAAACGCCAGCAACGCGGCCTTTTTACGGTTCCTGGCCTTTTGCTGGCCTTTT
GCTCACATGTT
Features (pLannotate 1.2.2; 10 found; start..end, strand, type, name):
    121..213     +  CDS            lacI (fragment): lac repressor; lacI; The lac repressor binds to the lac operator to inhibit transcription in E. coli. This inhibition can be relieved by adding lactose or isopropyl-β-D-thiogalactopyranoside (IPTG).
    268..295     -  terminator     rrnB T2 terminator: transcription terminator T2 from the E. coli rrnB gene
    427..470     +  terminator     rrnB T1 terminator: Escherichia coli rrnB; transcription terminator T1 from the E. coli rrnB gene
    517..553     -  CDS            lacZα (fragment): LacZα fragment of β-galactosidase; lacZ fragment
    569..668     +  protein_bind   attL1: mutant version of attL; recombination site for the Gateway® LR reaction LR Clonase™
    674..2191    +  CDS            SLC38A2: S38A2_HUMAN - Also known as ATA2, KIAA1382, SAT2, SNAT2. Experimental evidence at protein level: Swiss-Prot protein existence level 1. Functions as a sodium-dependent amino acid transporter. Mediates the saturable, pH-sensitive and electrogenic cotransport of neutral amino acids and sodium ions with a stoichiometry of 1:1. May function in the transport of amino acids at the blood-brain barrier and in the supply of maternal nutrients to the fetus through the placenta. From Homo sapiens (Human).
   2196..2295    -  protein_bind   attL2: mutant version of attL; recombination site for the Gateway® LR reaction LR Clonase™
   2313..2331    -  promoter       T7 promoter: promoter for bacteriophage T7 RNA polymerase
   2465..3274    +  CDS            KanR: aminoglycoside phosphotransferase; aph(3')-Ia; confers resistance to kanamycin in bacteria or G418 (Geneticin®) in eukaryotes
   3421..4009    +  rep_origin     ori: high-copy-number ColE1/pMB1/pBR322/pUC origin of replication
