[The description below was written by a language model from this plasmid's Addgene catalogue record and pLannotate feature annotations shown in this document.]
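Description:
pDONR221-SLC38A2_STOP is a Gateway entry clone built on the pDONR221 backbone and carrying a codon-optimized open reading frame for human SLC38A2 (also known as SNAT2, SAT2 or ATA2). It belongs to a consortium collection of solute carrier clones. The sequenced plasmid is about 4.1 kb. It is propagated in E. coli from a high-copy ColE1/pUC-type origin and selected with kanamycin through an aph(3')-Ia aminoglycoside phosphotransferase gene. Although the catalogue lists the vector type as mammalian expression, the feature table shows no eukaryotic promoter or polyadenylation signal. The plasmid is therefore a shuttle for the ORF rather than an expression construct in its own right.

The roughly 1.5 kb coding sequence encodes a sodium-dependent neutral amino acid transporter that cotransports amino acids and sodium ions. It lies between attL1 and attL2 sites, so an LR Clonase reaction can move it directionally into any attR-containing destination vector of the user's choice. The ORF ends in a stop codon, so this version suits native, untagged expression or destination vectors that add N-terminal fusions. C-terminal tags would not be translated, and a sibling clone without the stop codon exists for that purpose. Upstream of attL1, rrnB T1 and T2 terminators shield the insert from read-through transcription from the backbone. A T7 promoter sits just beyond attL2, facing the insert on the opposite strand. The short lacI and lacZα fragments that were annotated are backbone remnants with no evident function. M13 forward and reverse primer sites flank the cassette for sequence verification.
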