Addgene plasmid #161225: pDONR221-SLC38A2_STOP
Purpose: Gateway entry clone with codon-optimized ORF sequence for subcloning into custom expression vectors. Contains a STOP codon at the end of the codon-optimized ORF sequence.
Depositing lab: RESOLUTE Consortium & Giulio Superti-Furga. Depositing organization: CeMM Research Center for Molecular Medicine. Publication: The RESOLUTE consortium: unlocking SLC transporters for drug discovery. Superti-Furga G, Lackner D, Wiedmer T, Ingles-Prieto A, Barbosa B, Girardi E, Goldmann U, Gurtl B, Klavins K, Klimek C, Lindinger S, Lineiro-Retes E, Muller AC, Onstein S, Redinger G, Reil D, Sedlyarov V, Wolf G, Crawford M, Everley R, ... Steppan CM. Nat Rev Drug Discov. 2020 Jul;19(7):429-430. doi: 10.1038/d41573-020-00056-6. PubMed 32265506.
Backbone
  Vector backbone: pDONR221
  Backbone manufacturer: ThermoFisher Scientific
  Backbone size w/o insert (bp): 2550
  Vector type: Mammalian Expression
Growth in bacteria
  Bacterial resistance: Kanamycin, 50 μg/mL
  Growth temperature: 37°C
  Growth strain: NEB Stable
  Copy number: High Copy
Gene/Insert
  Gene/Insert name: SLC38A2 (alt name: SAT2, ATA2, KIAA1382, SNAT2)
  Species: H. sapiens (human)
  Insert size (bp): 1521
  Entrez Gene: SLC38A2 (a.k.a. ATA2, PRO1068, SAT2, SNAT2)
  Cloning method: Gateway Cloning
  Sequencing primers: 5′ M13-fwd; 3′ M13-rev
Terms and licenses: Academic/Nonprofit Terms; Industry Terms
Depositor comments: This plasmid contains a STOP codon at the end of the codon-optimized ORF. For the version of this plasmid that does not contain a STOP codon, please see Addgene plasmid 132059 For more information on the full Resolute plasmid collection, please see www.addgene.org/depositor-collections/re-solute/. Please provide your feedback on this plasmid to the RESOLUTE consortium by filling out their RESOLUTE repository feedback form: https://forms.office.com/Pages/ResponsePage.aspx?id=0e05yklzmkS7rjFGQL4N7z4feCLQvEJAmVcOCM_u885UN1JJRko0Ukg4TVQwNTZLOUxPQVJWT1NHUCQlQCN0PWcu
How to cite: pDONR221-SLC38A2_STOP was a gift from RESOLUTE Consortium & Giulio Superti-Furga (Addgene plasmid # 161225 ; http://n2t.net/addgene:161225 ; RRID:Addgene_161225)
