>Addgene plasmid #161225 | pDONR221-SLC38A2_STOP | depositor partial sequence | sequence record 312385 | Codon-optimized ORF of SLC38A2
ATGAAGAAGGCCGAGATGGGCCGGTTCTCTATCAGCCCTGACGAGGATAGCTCCTCTTACAGCTCCAACT
CCGACTTTAATTACTCTTATCCCACCAAGCAGGCCGCCCTGAAGTCCCACTATGCCGACGTGGATCCTGA
GAACCAGAATTTCCTGCTGGAGAGCAACCTGGGCAAGAAGAAGTACGAGACAGAGTTTCACCCAGGCACC
ACAAGCTTCGGCATGTCCGTGTTTAACCTGTCTAATGCAATCGTGGGAAGCGGAATCCTGGGACTGTCCT
ATGCCATGGCCAACACCGGCATCGCCCTGTTCATCATCCTGCTGACATTCGTGAGCATCTTTTCCCTGTA
CTCTGTGCACCTGCTGCTGAAGACCGCCAATGAGGGAGGAAGCCTGCTGTACGAGCAGCTGGGCTATAAG
GCCTTCGGCCTGGTGGGCAAGCTGGCAGCATCCGGCTCTATCACAATGCAGAACATCGGCGCCATGTCTA
GCTACCTGTTTATCGTGAAGTATGAGCTGCCACTGGTCATCCAGGCCCTGACCAATATCGAGGATAAGAC
AGGCCTGTGGTACCTGAACGGCAATTATCTGGTGCTGCTGGTGTCTCTGGTGGTCATCCTGCCCCTGAGC
CTGTTCAGAAATCTGGGCTACCTGGGCTATACCAGCGGCCTGTCCCTGCTGTGCATGGTGTTCTTTCTGA
TCGTGGTCATCTGCAAGAAGTTTCAGGTGCCATGTCCTGTGGAGGCCGCCCTGATCATCAACGAGACAAT
CAATACCACACTGACCCAGCCTACAGCCCTGGTGCCAGCCCTGTCCCACAACGTGACCGAGAATGACTCT
TGCAGACCTCACTACTTCATCTTTAACTCTCAGACAGTGTATGCCGTGCCAATCCTGATCTTCAGCTTCG
TGTGCCACCCAGCCGTGCTGCCCATCTACGAGGAGCTGAAGGATAGGTCCCGGAGAAGGATGATGAACGT
GAGCAAGATCAGCTTCTTTGCCATGTTCCTGATGTATCTGCTGGCCGCCCTGTTCGGCTACCTGACCTTT
TATGAGCACGTGGAGAGCGAGCTGCTGCACACCTACTCCTCTATCCTGGGCACAGACATCCTGCTGCTGA
TCGTGCGCCTGGCCGTGCTGATGGCAGTGACCCTGACAGTGCCCGTGGTCATCTTCCCTATCCGCAGCTC
CGTGACCCACCTGCTGTGCGCCTCTAAGGACTTTAGCTGGTGGCGGCACAGCCTGATCACCGTGTCCATC
CTGGCCTTCACAAACCTGCTGGTCATCTTTGTGCCCACAATCCGGGATATCTTCGGCTTTATCGGCGCCT
CCGCCGCCTCTATGCTGATCTTCATCCTGCCATCCGCCTTTTACATCAAGCTGGTGAAGAAGGAGCCCAT
GAAGTCTGTGCAGAAGATCGGCGCCCTGTTCTTTCTGCTGAGCGGCGTGCTGGTCATGACCGGCTCCATG
GCCCTGATCGTGCTGGATTGGGTGCACAATGCCCCTGGCGGCGGCCACTAA
